Addgene plasmid #57441: mEos2-Zyxin-6
Purpose: Localization: Focal Adhesions, Excitation: 505 / 569, Emission: 516 / 581
Depositing lab: Michael Davidson. Depositing organization: Florida State University, Tallahassee. Publication: Nanoscale architecture of integrin-based cell adhesions. Kanchanawong P, Shtengel G, Pasapera AM, Ramko EB, Davidson MW, Hess HF, Waterman CM. Nature. 2010 Nov 25;468(7323):580-4. doi: 10.1038/nature09621. PubMed 21107430.
Backbone
  Vector backbone: mEos2
  Backbone size w/o insert (bp): 4750
  Vector type: Mammalian Expression
  Selectable markers: Neomycin (select with G418)
Growth in bacteria
  Bacterial resistance: Kanamycin, 50 μg/mL
  Growth temperature: 37°C
  Growth strain: DH5alpha
  Copy number: High Copy
Gene/Insert
  Gene/Insert name: Zyxin (alt name: NM_003461)
  Species: H. sapiens (human)
  Entrez Gene: ZYX (a.k.a. ESP-2, HED-2)
  Promoter: CMV
  Tag / fusion protein: mEos2
  Cloning method: Unknown
  Sequencing primers: 5′ CMV-F; 3′ SV40pA-R
Terms and licenses: Academic/Nonprofit Terms; Industry Terms
Depositor comments: . Excitation = 505 / 569; Emission = 516 / 581
How to cite: mEos2-Zyxin-6 was a gift from Michael Davidson (Addgene plasmid # 57441 ; http://n2t.net/addgene:57441 ; RRID:Addgene_57441)
