[The description below was written by a language model from this plasmid's Addgene catalogue record.]
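Description:
mEos2-Zyxin-6 is a mammalian expression plasmid that produces human zyxin (ZYX) fused to the photoconvertible fluorescent protein mEos2. It is built on an mEos2 vector backbone of about 4.75 kb without the insert. It is maintained as a high-copy plasmid in E. coli under kanamycin selection. A neomycin resistance marker allows G418 selection of transfected mammalian cells. The record does not name the bacterial origin of replication, and no feature table is provided, so the exact layout of the backbone elements cannot be confirmed here.

Expression of the fusion is driven by the CMV promoter, a strong constitutive promoter in most mammalian cell types. The listed SV40 polyA sequencing primer suggests that an SV40 polyadenylation signal lies downstream of the open reading frame. The record lists mEos2 as the fusion partner but does not state whether it sits at the N- or C-terminus of zyxin. The meaning of the "6" in the name is also not explained, though it may refer to a linker length. Zyxin is a LIM-domain protein that concentrates at focal adhesions, and the fusion is catalogued as a focal adhesion localization marker. mEos2 emits green fluorescence (excitation 505 nm, emission 516 nm) and converts to a red state (excitation 569 nm, emission 581 nm), typically on violet or near-UV illumination. This switching makes it suitable for single-molecule localization methods such as PALM. The associated publication on the nanoscale architecture of integrin-based adhesions fits that use: super-resolution mapping of zyxin's position within focal adhesions in cultured cells.
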