>Addgene plasmid #57441 | mEos2-Zyxin-6 | depositor partial sequence | sequence record 88575 | insert sequence
ATCCGCTAGCGCTACCGGACTCAGATCTCGAGCTCAAGCTTCGAATTCCATGGCGGCCCCCCGCCCGTCT
CCCGCGATCCCCGTTTCGGTCTCGGCTCCGGCTTTTTACGCCCCGCAGAAGAAGTTCGGCCCTGTGGTGG
CCCCAAAGCCCAAAGTGAATCCCTTCCGGCCCAGGGACAGCGAGCCTCCCCCGGCACCCGGGGCCCAGCG
CGCACAGATGGGCCGGGTGGGCGATATTCCCCCGCCGCCCCCGGAAGACTTTCCCCTGCCTCCACCTCCC
CTTGCTGGGGATGGCGACGATGCAGAGGGTGCTCTGGGAGGTGCCTTCCCGCCGCCCCCTCCCCCGATCG
AGGAATCATTTCCCCCTGCGCCTCTGGAGGAGGAGATCTTCCCTTCCCCGCCGCCTCCTCCGGAGGAGGA
GGGAGGGCCTGAGGCCCCCATACCGCCCCCACCACAGCCCAGGGAGAAGGTGAGCAGTATTGATTTGGAG
ATCGACTCTCTGTCCTCACTGCTGGATGACATGACCAAGAATGATCCTTTCAAAGCCCGGGTGTCATCTG
GATATGTGCCCCCACCAGTGGCCACTCCATTCAGTTCCAAGTCCAGTACCAAGCCTGCAGCCGGGGGCAC
AGCACCCCTGCCTCCTTGGAAGTCCCCTTCCAGCTCCCAGCCTCTGCCCCAGGTTCCGGCTCCGGCTCAG
AGCCAGACACAGTTCCATGTTCAGCCCCAGCCCCAGCCCAAGCCTCAGGTCCAACTCCATGTCCAGTCCC
AGACCCAGCCTGTGTCTTTGGCTAACACCCAGCCCCGAGGGCCCCCAGCCTCATCTCCGGCTCCAGCCCC
TAAGTTTTCTCCAGTGACTCCTAAGTTTACTCCTGTGGCTTCCAAGTTCAGTCCTGGAGCCCCAGGTGGA
TCTGGGTCACAACCAAATCAAAAATTGGGGCACCCCGAAGCTCTTTCTGCTGGCACAGGCTCCCCTCAAC
CTCCCAGCTTCACCTATGCCCAGCAGAGGGAGAAGCCCCGAGTGCAGGAGAAGCAGCACCCCGTGCCCCC
ACCGGCTCAGAACCAAAACCAGGTGCGCTCCCCTGGGGCCCCAGGGCCCCTGACTCTGAAGGAGGTGGAG
GAGCTGGAGCAGCTGACCCAGCAGCTAATGCAGGACATGGAGCATCCTCAGAGGCAGAATGTGGCTGTCA
ACGAACTCTGCGGCCGATGCCATCAACCCCTGGCCCGGGCGCAGCCAGCCGTCCGCGCTCTAGGGCAGCT
GTTCCACATCGCCTGCTTCACCTGCCACCAGTGTGCGCAGCAGCTCCAGGGCCAGCAGTTCTACAGTCTG
GAGGGGGCGCCGTACTGCGAGGGCTGTTACACTGACACCCTGGAGAAGTGTAACACCTGCGGGGAGCCCA
TCACTGACCGCATGCTGAGGGCCACGGGCAAGGCCTATCACCCGCACTGCTTCACCTGTGTGGTCTGCGC
CCGCCCCCTGGAGGGCACCTCCTTCATCGTGGACCAGGCCAACCGGCCCCACTGTGTCCCCGACTACCAC
AAGCAGTACGCCCCGAGGTGCTCCGTCTGCTCTGAGCCCATCATGCCTGAGCCTGGCCGAGATGAGACTG
TGCGAGTGGTCGCCCTGGACAAGAACTTCCACATGAAGTGTTACAAGTGTGAGGACTGCGGGAAGCCCCT
GTCGATTGAGGCAGATGACAATGGCTGCTTCCCCCTGGACGGTCACGTGCTCTGTCGGAAGTGCCACACT
GCTAGAGCCCAGACGGATCCACCGGTCGCCACCATGAGTGCGATTAAGCCAGACATGAAGATCAAACTCC
GTATGGAAGGCAACGTAAACGGGCACCACTTTGTGATCGACGGAGATGGTACAGGCAAGCCTTTTGAGGG
AAAACAGAGTATGGATCTTGAAGTCAAAGAGGGCGGACCTCTGCCTTTTGCCTTTGATATCCTGACCACT
GCATTCCATTACGGCAACAGGGTATTCGCCAAATATCCAGACAACATACAAGACTATTTTAAGCAGTCGT
TTCCTAAGGGGTATTCGTGGGAACGAAGCTTGACTTTCGAAGACGGGGGCATTTGCATTGCCAGAAACGA
CATAACAATGGAAGGGGACACTTTCTATAATAAAGTTCGATTTTATGGTACCAACTTTCCCGCCAATGGT
CCAGTTATGCAGAAGAAGACGCTGAAATGGGAGCCCTCCACTGAGAAAATGTATGTGCGTGATGGAGTGC
TGACGGGTGATATTCATATGGCTTTGTTGCTTGAAGGAAATGCCCATTACCGATGTGACTTCAGAACTAC
TTACAAAGCTAAGGAGAAGGGTGTCAAGTTACCAGGCTACCACTTTGTGGACCACTGCATTGAGATTTTA
AGCCATGACAAAGATTACAACAAGGTTAAGCTGTATGAGCATGCTGTTGCTCATTCTGGATTGCCTGACA
ATGCCAGACGATAAGCGGCCGCGACTCTAGATCATAATCAGCCATACCAC
