>Addgene plasmid #57441 | mEos2-Zyxin-6 | addgene partial sequence | sequence record 124119 | AllEos-R 5'-GTACCATCTCCGTCGATCAC-3'
TTCATACGGAGTTTGATCTTCATGTCTGGCTTAATCGCACTCATGGTGGCGACCGGTGGATCCGTCTGGG
CTCTAGCAGTGTGGCACTTCCGACAGAGCACGTGACCGTCCAGGGGGAAGCAGCCATTGTCATCTGCCTC
AATCGACAGGGGCTTCCCGCAGTCCTCACACTTGTAACACTTCATGTGGAAGTTCTTGTCCAGGGCGACC
ACTCGCACAGTCTCATCTCGGCCAGGCTCAGGCATGATGGGCTCAGAGCAGACGGAGCACCTCGGGGCGT
ACTGCTTGTGGTAGTCGGGGACACAGTGGGGCCGGTTGGCCTGGTCCACGATGAAGGAGGTGCCCTCCAG
GGGGCGGGCGCAGACCACACAGGTGAAGCAGTGCGGGTGATAGGCCTTGCCCGTGGCCCTCAGCATGCGG
TCAGTGATGGGCTCCCCGCAGGTGTTACACTTCTCCAGGGTGTCAGTGTAACAGCCCTCGCAGTACGGCG
CCCCCTCCAGACTGTAGAACTGCTGGCCCTGGAGCTGCTGCGCACACTGGTGGCAGGTGAAGCAGGCGAT
GTGGAACAGCTGCCCTAGAGCGCGGACGGCTGGCTGCGCCCGGGCCAGGGGTTGATGGCATCGGCCGCAG
AGTTCGTTGACAGCCACATTCTGCCTCTGAGGATGCTCCATGTCCTGCATTAGCTGCTGGGTCAGCTGCT
CCAGCTCCTCCACCTCCTTCAGAGTCAGGGGCCCTGGGGCCCCAGGGGAG
